Addgene plasmid #230495: AiP14587 - pAAV-AiE0330h-minBG-iCre(R297T)-BGHpA (Alias: CN4587)
Purpose: AiE0330h is an enhancer sequence, designed to drive AAV-mediated transgene expression in specific populations of brain cells
Depositing lab: Allen Institute for Brain Science & Jonathan Ting. Depositing organization: Allen Institute. Publication: A suite of enhancer AAVs and transgenic mouse lines for genetic access to cortical cell types. Ben-Simon Y, Hooper M, Narayan S, Daigle TL, Dwivedi D, Way SW, Oster A, Stafford DA, Mich JK, Taormina MJ, Martinez RA, Opitz-Araya X, Roth JR, Alexander JR, Allen S, Amster A, Arbuckle J, Ayala A, Baker PM, Bakken TE, Barcelli T, Barta S, Bendrick J, Bertagnolli D, Bielstein C, Bishwakarma P, Bowlus J, Boyer G, Brouner K, Casian B, Casper T, Chakka AB, Chakrabarty R, Chance RK, Chavan S, Clark M, Colbert K, Collman F, Daniel S, Departee M, DiValentin P, Donadio N, Dotson N, Egdorf T, Fliss T, Gabitto M, Garcia J, Gary A, Gasperini M, Gloe J, Goldy J, Gore BB, Graybuck L, Greisman N, Haeseleer F, Halterman C, Haradon Z, Hastings SD, Helback O, Ho W, Hockemeyer D, Huang C, Huff S, Hunker A, Johansen N, Jones D, Juneau Z, Kalmbach B, Kannan M, Khem S, Kussick E, Kutsal R, Larsen R, Lee C, Lee AY, Leibly M, Lenz GH, Li S, Liang E, Lusk N, Madigan Z, Malloy J, Malone J, McCue R, Melchor J, Mollenkopf T, Moosman S, Morin E, Newman D, Ng L, Ngo K, Omstead V, Otto S, Oyama A, Pena N, Pham T, Phillips E, Pom CA, Potekhina L, Ransford S, Ray PL, Rette D, Reynoldson C, Rimorin C, Rocha D, Ruiz A, Sanchez REA, Sawyer L, Sedeno-Cortes A, Sevigny JP, Shapovalova N, Shepard N, Shulga L, Sigler AR, Siverts L, Soliman S, Somasundaram S, Staats B, Stewart K, Szelenyi E, Tieu M, Trader C, Tran A, van Velthoven CTJ, Walker M, Wang Y, Weed N, Wirthlin M, Wood T, Wynalda B, Yao Z, Zhou T, Ariza J, Dee N, Reding M, Ronellenfitch K, Mufti S, Sunkin SM, Smith KA, Esposito L, Waters J, Thyagarajan B, Yao S, Lein ES, Zeng H, Levi BP, Ngai J, Ting JT, Tasic B. Cell. 2025 May 16:S0092-8674(25)00513-6. doi: 10.1016/j.cell.2025.05.002. PubMed 40403729.
Backbone
  Vector backbone: pAAV2
  Vector type: AAV
Growth in bacteria
  Bacterial resistance: Ampicillin, 100 μg/mL
  Growth temperature: 37°C
  Growth strain: NEB Stable
  Copy number: High Copy
Gene/Insert
  Gene/Insert name: iCre(R297T)
  Species: Synthetic
  Promoter: minBG
  Cloning method: Gibson Cloning
Terms and licenses: Academic/Nonprofit Terms; Industry Terms: Not Available to Industry
How to cite: AiP14587 - pAAV-AiE0330h-minBG-iCre(R297T)-BGHpA (Alias: CN4587) was a gift from Allen Institute for Brain Science & Jonathan Ting (Addgene plasmid # 230495 ; http://n2t.net/addgene:230495 ; RRID:Addgene_230495)
