[The description below was written by a language model from this plasmid's Addgene catalogue record and pLannotate feature annotations shown in this document.]
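Description:
AiP14587 - pAAV-AiE0330h-minBG-iCre(R297T)-BGHpA (alias CN4587) is an AAV transfer plasmid built on a pAAV2 backbone, about 5 kb in total, intended for packaging a recombinant adeno-associated virus genome that delivers Cre recombinase to defined brain cell populations. It is maintained in bacteria through a high-copy ColE1/pUC-type origin and selected with ampicillin via the β-lactamase gene and its native promoter. An f1 phage origin is also present, along with small remnants of the pBR322 bom and rop regions. The annotation detects one complete AAV2 inverted terminal repeat downstream of the cassette and only short ITR fragments at the upstream end, as often happens when these structured repeats are read by sequencing. The record lists a recombination-deficient growth strain, consistent with the need to keep ITRs stable.

Between the ITRs, the enhancer AiE0330h is placed upstream of a minimal beta-globin promoter (minBG). The minimal promoter supplies little activity on its own, so the enhancer is designed to determine which cells express the transgene. Neither element was picked up by the automated annotation, but they presumably occupy the unannotated stretch preceding the coding sequence. The payload is iCre(R297T), a synthetic, codon-improved Cre carrying a point substitution. The record does not state the purpose of the mutation. Transcripts terminate at a bovine growth hormone polyadenylation signal. The record does not specify which cell population the enhancer targets. The construct belongs to a suite of enhancer AAVs for genetic access to cortical cell types, where Cre delivered this way would recombine loxP-flanked reporter or effector alleles in the enhancer-defined cells.
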