Features (pLannotate 1.2.2; 12 found; start..end, strand, type, name):
     12..39      +  repeat_region  AAV2 ITR (fragment): inverted terminal repeat of adeno-associated virus serotype 2 inverted
     68..95      +  repeat_region  AAV2 ITR (fragment): inverted terminal repeat of adeno-associated virus serotype 2 inverted
    954..1979    +  CDS            cre: RECR_BPP1 - Experimental evidence at protein level: Swiss-Prot protein existence level 1. Catalyzes site-specific recombination between two 34-base- pair LOXP sites. Its role is to maintain the phage genome as a monomeric unit-copy plasmid in the lysogenic state. From Escherichia phage P1 (Bacteriophage P1).
   2019..2130    +  polyA_signal   bGH poly(A) signal: bovine growth hormone polyadenylation signal
   2248..2388    +  repeat_region  AAV2 ITR: inverted terminal repeat of adeno-associated virus serotype 2 inverted
   2393..2444    -  misc_feature   bom (fragment): basis of mobility region from pBR322
   2463..2918    +  rep_origin     f1 ori (sequence partly withheld): f1 bacteriophage origin of replication; arrow indicates direction of (+) strand synthesis
   2919..2968    -  misc_feature   bom (fragment): basis of mobility region from pBR322
   3070..3105    -  CDS            rop (fragment): Rop protein, which maintains plasmids at low copy number; rop
   3200..3304    +  promoter       AmpR promoter: bla
   3305..4165    +  CDS            AmpR: β-lactamase; bla; confers resistance to ampicillin, carbenicillin, and related antibiotics
   4336..4924    +  rep_origin     ori: high-copy-number ColE1/pMB1/pBR322/pUC origin of replication
>Addgene plasmid #230495 | AiP14587 - pAAV-AiE0330h-minBG-iCre(R297T)-BGHpA (Alias: CN4587) | addgene full sequence | sequence record 474119 | Addgene NGS Result
CCTGCAGGCAGCTGCGCGCTCGCTCGCTCACTGAGGCCGCCCGGGCGTCGGGCGACCTTTGGTCGCCCGG
CCTCAGTGAGCGAGCGAGCGCGCAGAGAGGGAGTGGCCAACTCCATCACTAGGGGTTCCTGCGGCCGCAC
GCGTTTGTGGAGGCTGACAAGTCTCAATACCTACAGTCGGCAAGCTAGAGACCCAGGAGAACCTATGGTG
TAGTCCAGGCTCATTCCAAAGGCCTAAGAACCAAGCGAGCCAATGATGTAGTTCTAGTGTGAAAACCTGC
AGGCTCTAGACACAGGAAGAAGCCAATGTTTCAGTTAAAGTCCAAGGGCAGGAAACACCAAGGTCCCAGC
TCAAACATAGTGAGACAGAAGGAATTCTCTCTTACTCAGCCTTTTGTTCTATTCAGGCTTTCAACAGATT
GGATGAGGCCCACCCACAATCTGCTTTACCCAGTCTACTGATTTAGATGTTAATCTCATCCAGAAACACC
CTCACAGACACACCTAGAATAATGTTTGACCAAATGTCTGGGCACCCTGTTACCCAGTCAAGTGGATGCA
TAAAATTAAACACCATAAAGACTAAAGCCTGTAGATGAATATCTGGTAACACCTCACAGAGGAGAGACCT
AAAGCTGTGATAACGTCTCTGAAGCCAAGAGAGAAAGGCTAGAAAAAGCAAGATCTGGGATATTTCCTTA
GAATCCTTGCCTGAAGGCCAAGAAGATGAGGAAGTTAATTTTCTCATCCAGAGTGGTGGTATCGAGCTAG
AAAATTGTGAAGATCTTTCTAGTTCTAAAACATCTGTTACCTCCTTACCTTGGGGTTTCAAGACTGGGTG
AGCTCGGGCTGGGCATAAAAGTCAGGGCAGAGCCATCTATTGCTTACATTTGCTTCTGGGATCCAGATCT
TTCGAAGCTAGCCACCATGGTGCCCAAGAAGAAGAGGAAAGTCTCCAACCTGCTGACTGTGCACCAAAAC
CTGCCTGCCCTCCCTGTGGATGCCACCTCTGATGAAGTCAGGAAGAACCTGATGGACATGTTCAGGGACA
GGCAGGCCTTCTCTGAACACACCTGGAAGATGCTCCTGTCTGTGTGCAGATCCTGGGCTGCCTGGTGCAA
GCTGAACAACAGGAAATGGTTCCCTGCTGAACCTGAGGATGTGAGGGACTACCTCCTGTACCTGCAAGCC
AGAGGCCTGGCTGTGAAGACCATCCAACAGCACCTGGGCCAGCTCAACATGCTGCACAGGAGATCTGGCC
TGCCTCGCCCTTCTGACTCCAATGCTGTGTCCCTGGTGATGAGGAGAATCAGAAAGGAGAATGTGGATGC
TGGGGAGAGAGCCAAGCAGGCCCTGGCCTTTGAACGCACTGACTTTGACCAAGTCAGATCCCTGATGGAG
AACTCTGACAGATGCCAGGACATCAGGAACCTGGCCTTCCTGGGCATTGCCTACAACACCCTGCTGCGCA
TTGCCGAAATTGCCAGAATCAGAGTGAAGGACATCTCCCGCACCGATGGTGGGAGAATGCTGATCCACAT
TGGCAGGACCAAGACCCTGGTGTCCACAGCTGGTGTGGAGAAGGCCCTGTCCCTGGGGGTTACCAAGCTG
GTGGAGAGATGGATCTCTGTGTCTGGTGTGGCTGATGACCCCAACAACTACCTGTTCTGCCGGGTCAGAA
AGAATGGTGTGGCTGCCCCTTCTGCCACCTCCCAACTGTCCACCCGGGCCCTGGAAGGGATCTTTGAGGC
CACCCACCGCCTGATCTATGGTGCCAAGGATGACTCTGGGCAGAGATACCTGGCCTGGTCTGGCCACTCT
GCCAGAGTGGGTGCTGCCACCGACATGGCCAGGGCTGGTGTGTCCATCCCTGAAATCATGCAGGCTGGTG
GCTGGACCAATGTGAACATTGTGATGAACTACATCAGAAACCTGGACTCTGAGACTGGGGCCATGGTGAG
GCTGCTCGAAGATGGGGACTGAGGCGCGCCGAATTCAAGCTTCTCGAGAGATCTTCGACTGTGCCTTCTA
GTTGCCAGCCATCTGTTGTTTGCCCCTCCCCCGTGCCTTCCTTGACCCTGGAAGGTGCCACTCCCACTGT
CCTTTCCTAATAAAATGAGGAAATTGCATCGCATTGTCTGAGTAGGTGTCATTCTATTCTGGGGGGTGGG
GTGGGGCAGGACAGCAAGGGGGAGGATTGGGAAGACAATAGCAGGCATGAGATCTCACGTGCGGACCGAG
CGGCCGCAGGAACCCCTAGTGATGGAGTTGGCCACTCCCTCTCTGCGCGCTCGCTCGCTCACTGAGGCCG
GGCGACCAAAGGTCGCCCGACGCCCGGGCTTTGCCCGGGCGGCCTCAGTGAGCGAGCGAGCGCGCAGCTG
CCTGCAGGGGCGCCTGATGCGGTATTTTCTCCTTACGCATCTGTGCGGTATTTCACACCGCATA
[95 nt withheld, positions 2445-2539]
T
[46 nt withheld, positions 2541-2586]
C
[141 nt withheld, positions 2588-2728]
CCTTTGACGTTGGAGTCCACGTTCTTT
[37 nt withheld, positions 2756-2792]
ACTCTATCTCGGGCTATTCTTTTGATTTATAAGGGATTTTGCCGATTTCGGTCTATTGGTTAAAAAATGA
GCTGATTTAACAAAAATTTAACGCGAATTTTAACAAAATATTAACGTTTACAATTTTATGGTGCACTCTC
AGTACAATCTGCTCTGATGCCGCATAGTTAAGCCAGCCCCGACACCCGCCAACACCCGCTGACGCGCCCT
GACGGGCTTGTCTGCTCCCGGCATCCGCTTACAGACAAGCTGTGACCGTCTCCGGGAGCTGCATGTGTCA
GAGGTTTTCACCGTCATCACCGAAACGCGCGAGACGAAAGGGCCTCGTGATACGCCTATTTTTATAGGTT
AATGTCATGATAATAATGGTTTCTTAGACGTCAGGTGGCACTTTTCGGGGAAATGTGCGCGGAACCCCTA
TTTGTTTATTTTTCTAAATACATTCAAATATGTATCCGCTCATGAGACAATAACCCTGATAAATGCTTCA
ATAATATTGAAAAAGGAAGAGTATGAGTATTCAACATTTCCGTGTCGCCCTTATTCCCTTTTTTGCGGCA
TTTTGCCTTCCTGTTTTTGCTCACCCAGAAACGCTGGTGAAAGTAAAAGATGCTGAAGATCAGTTGGGTG
CACGAGTGGGTTACATCGAACTGGATCTCAACAGCGGTAAGATCCTTGAGAGTTTTCGCCCCGAAGAACG
TTTTCCAATGATGAGCACTTTTAAAGTTCTGCTATGTGGCGCGGTATTATCCCGTATTGACGCCGGGCAA
GAGCAACTCGGTCGCCGCATACACTATTCTCAGAATGACTTGGTTGAGTACTCACCAGTCACAGAAAAGC
ATCTTACGGATGGCATGACAGTAAGAGAATTATGCAGTGCTGCCATAACCATGAGTGATAACACTGCGGC
CAACTTACTTCTGACAACGATCGGAGGACCGAAGGAGCTAACCGCTTTTTTGCACAACATGGGGGATCAT
GTAACTCGCCTTGATCGTTGGGAACCGGAGCTGAATGAAGCCATACCAAACGACGAGCGTGACACCACGA
TGCCTGTAGCAATGGCAACAACGTTGCGCAAACTATTAACTGGCGAACTACTTACTCTAGCTTCCCGGCA
ACAATTAATAGACTGGATGGAGGCGGATAAAGTTGCAGGACCACTTCTGCGCTCGGCCCTTCCGGCTGGC
TGGTTTATTGCTGATAAATCTGGAGCCGGTGAGCGTGGGTCTCGCGGTATCATTGCAGCACTGGGGCCAG
ATGGTAAGCCCTCCCGTATCGTAGTTATCTACACGACGGGGAGTCAGGCAACTATGGATGAACGAAATAG
ACAGATCGCTGAGATAGGTGCCTCACTGATTAAGCATTGGTAACTGTCAGACCAAGTTTACTCATATATA
CTTTAGATTGATTTAAAACTTCATTTTTAATTTAAAAGGATCTAGGTGAAGATCCTTTTTGATAATCTCA
TGACCAAAATCCCTTAACGTGAGTTTTCGTTCCACTGAGCGTCAGACCCCGTAGAAAAGATCAAAGGATC
TTCTTGAGATCCTTTTTTTCTGCGCGTAATCTGCTGCTTGCAAACAAAAAAACCACCGCTACCAGCGGTG
GTTTGTTTGCCGGATCAAGAGCTACCAACTCTTTTTCCGAAGGTAACTGGCTTCAGCAGAGCGCAGATAC
CAAATACTGTTCTTCTAGTGTAGCCGTAGTTAGGCCACCACTTCAAGAACTCTGTAGCACCGCCTACATA
CCTCGCTCTGCTAATCCTGTTACCAGTGGCTGCTGCCAGTGGCGATAAGTCGTGTCTTACCGGGTTGGAC
TCAAGACGATAGTTACCGGATAAGGCGCAGCGGTCGGGCTGAACGGGGGGTTCGTGCACACAGCCCAGCT
TGGAGCGAACGACCTACACCGAACTGAGATACCTACAGCGTGAGCTATGAGAAAGCGCCACGCTTCCCGA
AGGGAGAAAGGCGGACAGGTATCCGGTAAGCGGCAGGGTCGGAACAGGAGAGCGCACGAGGGAGCTTCCA
GGGGGAAACGCCTGGTATCTTTATAGTCCTGTCGGGTTTCGCCACCTCTGACTTGAGCGTCGATTTTTGT
GATGCTCGTCAGGGGGGCGGAGCCTATGGAAAAACGCCAGCAACGCGGCCTTTTTACGGTTCCTGGCCTT
TTGCTGGCCTTTTGCTCACATGT
